>Addgene plasmid #53973 | -2.5Kb MMP10 | addgene full sequence | sequence record 177604 | Addgene NGS Result
CCAGTCAGCTCCTTCCGGTGGGCGCGGGGCATGACTATCGTCGCCGCACTTATGACTGTCTTCTTTATCA
TGCAACTCGTAGGACAGGTGCCGGCAGCGCTCTTCCGCTTCCTCGCTCACTGACTCGCTGCGCTCGGTCG
TTCGGCTGCGGCGAGCGGTATCAGCTCACTCAAAGGCGGTAATACGGTTATCCACAGAATCAGGGGATAA
CGCAGGAAAGAACATGTGAGCAAAAGGCCAGCAAAAGGCCAGGAACCGTAAAAAGGCCGCGTTGCTGGCG
TTTTTCCATAGGCTCCGCCCCCCTGACGAGCATCACAAAAATCGACGCTCAAGTCAGAGGTGGCGAAACC
CGACAGGACTATAAAGATACCAGGCGTTTCCCCCTGGAAGCTCCCTCGTGCGCTCTCCTGTTCCGACCCT
GCCGCTTACCGGATACCTGTCCGCCTTTCTCCCTTCGGGAAGCGTGGCGCTTTCTCATAGCTCACGCTGT
AGGTATCTCAGTTCGGTGTAGGTCGTTCGCTCCAAGCTGGGCTGTGTGCACGAACCCCCCGTTCAGCCCG
ACCGCTGCGCCTTATCCGGTAACTATCGTCTTGAGTCCAACCCGGTAAGACACGACTTATCGCCACTGGC
AGCAGCCACTGGTAACAGGATTAGCAGAGCGAGGTATGTAGGCGGTGCTACAGAGTTCTTGAAGTGGTGG
CCTAACTACGGCTACACTAGAAGAACAGTATTTGGTATCTGCGCTCTGCTGAAGCCAGTTACCTTCGGAA
AAAGAGTTGGTAGCTCTTGATCCGGCAAACAAACCACCGCTGGTAGCGGTGGTTTTTTTGTTTGCAAGCA
GCAGATTACGCGCAGAAAAAAAGGATCTCAAGAAGATCCTTTGATCTTTTCTACGGGGTCTGACGCTCAG
TGGAACGAAAACTCACGTTAAGGGATTTTGGTCATGAGATTATCAAAAAGGATCTTCACCTAGATCCTTT
TAAATTAAAAATGAAGTTTTAAATCAATCTAAAGTATATATGAGTAAACTTGGTCTGACAGTTACCAATG
CTTAATCAGTGAGGCACCTATCTCAGCGATCTGTCTATTTCGTTCATCCATAGTTGCCTGACTCCCCGTC
GTGTAGATAACTACGATACGGGAGGGCTTACCATCTGGCCCCAGTGCTGCAATGATACCGCGAGACCCAC
GCTCACCGGCTCCAGATTTATCAGCAATAAACCAGCCAGCCGGAAGGGCCGAGCGCAGAAGTGGTCCTGC
AACTTTATCCGCCTCCATCCAGTCTATTAATTGTTGCCGGGAAGCTAGAGTAAGTAGTTCGCCAGTTAAT
AGTTTGCGCAACGTTGTTGCCATTGCTACAGGCATCGTGGTGTCACGCTCGTCGTTTGGTATGGCTTCAT
TCAGCTCCGGTTCCCAACGATCAAGGCGAGTTACATGATCCCCCATGTTGTGCAAAAAAGCGGTTAGCTC
CTTCGGTCCTCCGATCGTTGTCAGAAGTAAGTTGGCCGCAGTGTTATCACTCATGGTTATGGCAGCACTG
CATAATTCTCTTACTGTCATGCCATCCGTAAGATGCTTTTCTGTGACTGGTGAGTACTCAACCAAGTCAT
TCTGAGAATAGTGTATGCGGCGACCGAGTTGCTCTTGCCCGGCGTCAATACGGGATAATACCGCGCCACA
TAGCAGAACTTTAAAAGTGCTCATCATTGGAAAACGTTCTTCGGGGCGAAAACTCTCAAGGATCTTACCG
CTGTTGAGATCCAGTTCGATGTAACCCACTCGTGCACCCAACTGATCTTCAGCATCTTTTACTTTCACCA
GCGTTTCTGGGTGAGCAAAAACAGGAAGGCAAAATGCCGCAAAAAAGGGAATAAGGGCGACACGGAAATG
TTGAATACTCATACTCTTCCTTTTTCAATATTATTGAAGCATTTATCAGGGTTATTGTCTCATGAGCGGA
TACATATTTGAATGTATTTAGAAAAATAAACAAATAGGGGTTCCGCGCACATTTCCCCGAAAAGTGCCAC
CTG
[124 nt withheld, positions 2034-2157]
C
[91 nt withheld, positions 2159-2249]
A
[49 nt withheld, positions 2251-2299]
CCTTTGACGTTGGAGTCCACGTTCTTT
[37 nt withheld, positions 2327-2363]
ACCCTATCTCGGTCTATTCTTTTGATTTATAAGGGATTTTGCCGATTTCGGCCTATTGGTTAAAAAATGA
GCTGATTTAACAAAAATTTAACGCGAATTTTAACAAAATATTAACGCTTACAATTTGCCATTCGCCATTC
AGGCTGCGCAACTGTTGGGAAGGGCGATCGGTGCGGGCCTCTTCGCTATTACGCCAGCCCAAGCTACCAT
GATAAGTAAGTAATATTAAGGTACGGGAGGTACTTGGAGCGGCCGCAATAAAATATCTTTATTTTCATTA
CATCTGTGTGTTGGTTTTTTGTGTGAATCGATAGTACTAACATACGCTCTCCATCAAAACAAAACGAAAC
AAAACAAACTAGCAAAATAGGCTGTCCCCAGTGCAAGTGCAGGTGCCAGAACATTTCTCTATCGATAGGT
ACCGAGCTCTTACGCGTGCTAGTAACGGCCGCCAGTGTGCTGGAATTCGCCCTTAATTCAAACTCGAGCC
TTCATTAGAATCTTTCCTTGTACCCCTCCCATACCCATTTCTTGAAGAATCAATCATTTTAGAATAGATA
TTGTTTAGATCTGGAAATCCCCTACTCCCCCCATTCTCCTTTCCCCTCTGAGGGCCTATAAAAACTGGGA
CCTCTTTCCCCTCGAGGTCAACTCCTCTACCCCTGCGTGGGATATGAGTCATCCCCAGAGCTCTGGCTTT
CCCTGAAGCCTCATGTGGTTTGCAACAATCTTGGTCTATCGTGAGTTCTTGGGTGTCTGTTATTGTCCTG
AGGCCTAAGCGAGGGGCTCCTTTTGGAGTCTTTCAATACCATCACATCAATGGTTGGCAAGGCAACTCAG
TAGAAGGAAAAGGGTCCCACAAGTATGCAAAAGAGTCAGGGACACTGCTACCCCTTCCTATTGTTAGGAT
TCCCACAAGAACACCAAGTTAGCTTCAGCCATAACATATATTCAAAGGACCCAGGTCAGACCCCCACAGG
CTCCCTGGTTTCTACATGCCACCCTGAGTCCCAGTCAGTTGATTCTGTGGGCTGTATTCTTCTGGTGTGT
CCCTGACCCCTCTGCTTTCTCATATCCTTCCTACCCCTCCTCAGCAGGACTCCCACAGCTCCACCGGTGT
GTCTGTGGAACTCTGCATCTGCTCCCATCAGTTGCTGGATGAAGTCTCTCTGGTGCTAGGCTCTGGATCC
GAACACTCTGCAGGCAGAACAAACTGGAAGCCGGAGTTTTTGTGATTGTGTTGGTGCCCCAGTCCCTCCT
TGAGGCCTTGCCTGGTTACAGAAGGTGGCTGGTTCAGGATCCATTTCTCTATCACTAGCAGTCTTACAAA
GGGATACTCTTGGAGTTTACACTGCACTAGCTTTCTTCTTCACCCCCAAAACGCCTCACAAATACAGCTT
TTCTCCCAGTATTTCTCCCTTCCCCACCACCTGATCCTTTGTTCCCACTCCTACCTGCAACCAGTCCATC
GGCTAAATCTATTCTCTCTCCCCTTCCCAGGGAAATTTTTGTGTCCCTTCTTAACCTACCAACCCAGAGA
AGCCATAACATTTTTGATCGGCATATAAGTATGGTGAGCTAGTCTTCTGTGAAATCATTCTTCAGTTTTT
ATGATTCTAATCTTGACCTTCTTAGGTTGTTCTGCAGATTAAAGATAACATGTAGTTAAAAATTTCACAT
AAAAGAGCTCTGTTCTAGGATTCCACTTTGCCTTAATGAACTGCATAAGCCTGCTTGTTTTACTCTATAA
ATATTCGGTACATTTAATAAATAATAACTTACTTAAAAATAAACAGGACTCCATTACCCCCAAGTTATTA
ATCTCCTTCAGGTGTGGTGGCCTAAAGTAGAGTTCTTTTATCCACCAAAATCACTCCTGCAAGGCACACC
CTTTCATGGTTAGTCAACCACAGTCAAAATCATAACTCTGATCAACAAGAACCATCAGCAGGATGTGCCA
CCAACAACAAAGGAATGATTCAAATGAATATGAGGCATCTCAGAATGAGTCGACTCAGCACCTCAGGCAG
TTAGCAATCTGTCCTGCTAACAAGCCCTATCAGCTAATAACCCAGGAATAAAGTAAAAAGGCACTTGCTG
CCCGCATGAAGTACACATAAAACCAAGACCTTGTTTGTTTTCCATAGGGAAAGCAATCACGGGATAAAAT
TACATACTTGCTCAAGTCTAGCTGATGGTTCAGTCTGTCAGCCTCTTTGCCTCTCTGAATTTTAGGTTGG
CATATTCTCTGTGTAGTGCCTACACTAAGCCACAAGCTGACTTGGCTGGCCTAGTGTACACATCCCTCAT
CCAAGCTGTGGCTCAAAGGCCTCAAAGCCTCCTGGTTTAGGAAGAGGAGGACAGAGGTAGGAAGAATATT
TTCATTTAATAGTTAATTAACTGATTTCCATTTGACACGTCTTTATGGAGCCAGTATATGCTTATAGCAA
TTATTCTGAAACAGAGAGTAGGTGGGCCCCAAGCTTCTTACCTCTGTACATTTCCTCCTCCGTATTGACT
GCTTTCTCAGAGTACTCTTACCCCAGGGCTGGAAATACCTCTTACCCAAGGACTCCAGCAATGGAGTTTC
TGCCATTATAGCTTCCTAGACAGCAGTCCTTACATTCACTTTGCAATCTCTTTCCATTAAACTATTCACT
CCTTGCCTGAATGTATGTAAGCCTAAGGCATGTTTTTAAAAATTACACTGCTTTCAAAATATCTAAACAT
TTTGCAAATATTAATTACCCAGACAGTCCCTTTTCCTCTTTGTAAACACAGAAGCCACATCCTTGAGATT
AAGCATTCTTTCAAGTTTACTAGGTTGAGGGATTCACTGATGTAAGCTATTCTCTCTTCATCTTATGAAT
GTTCTTGTAGTCATTTGGATTAAAAATAGCACCCATGTGAGTCATGCTTAGTGACCTAAACACCGACTCC
CTATAAAAGAGTGGCCACTAAAGGGAAGATATGGAAACCAGGTGCTAGAAGCTTTTTGAATTAAGGGCGA
ATTCTGCAGATGGGCTCGAGATCTGCGATCTAAGTAAGCTTGGCATTCCGGTACTGTTGGTAAAGCCACC
ATGGAAGACGCCAAAAACATAAAGAAAGGCCCGGCGCCATTCTATCCGCTGGAAGATGGAACCGCTGGAG
AGCAACTGCATAAGGCTATGAAGAGATACGCCCTGGTTCCTGGAACAATTGCTTTTACAGATGCACATAT
CGAGGTGGACATCACTTACGCTGAGTACTTCGAAATGTCCGTTCGGTTGGCAGAAGCTATGAAACGATAT
GGGCTGAATACAAATCACAGAATCGTCGTATGCAGTGAAAACTCTCTTCAATTCTTTATGCCGGTGTTGG
GCGCGTTATTTATCGGAGTTGCAGTTGCGCCCGCGAACGACATTTATAATGAACGTGAATTGCTCAACAG
TATGGGCATTTCGCAGCCTACCGTGGTGTTCGTTTCCAAAAAGGGGTTGCAAAAAATTTTGAACGTGCAA
AAAAAGCTCCCAATCATCCAAAAAATTATTATCATGGATTCTAAAACGGATTACCAGGGATTTCAGTCGA
TGTACACGTTCGTCACATCTCATCTACCTCCCGGTTTTAATGAATACGATTTTGTGCCAGAGTCCTTCGA
TAGGGACAAGACAATTGCACTGATCATGAACTCCTCTGGATCTACTGGTCTGCCTAAAGGTGTCGCTCTG
CCTCATAGAACTGCCTGCGTGAGATTCTCGCATGCCAGAGATCCTATTTTTGGCAATCAAATCATTCCGG
ATACTGCGATTTTAAGTGTTGTTCCATTCCATCACGGTTTTGGAATGTTTACTACACTCGGATATTTGAT
ATGTGGATTTCGAGTCGTCTTAATGTATAGATTTGAAGAAGAGCTGTTTCTGAGGAGCCTTCAGGATTAC
AAGATTCAAAGTGCGCTGCTGGTGCCAACCCTATTCTCCTTCTTCGCCAAAAGCACTCTGATTGACAAAT
ACGATTTATCTAATTTACACGAAATTGCTTCTGGTGGCGCTCCCCTCTCTAAGGAAGTCGGGGAAGCGGT
TGCCAAGAGGTTCCATCTGCCAGGTATCAGGCAAGGATATGGGCTCACTGAGACTACATCAGCTATTCTG
ATTACACCCGAGGGGGATGATAAACCGGGCGCGGTCGGTAAAGTTGTTCCATTTTTTGAAGCGAAGGTTG
TGGATCTGGATACCGGGAAAACGCTGGGCGTTAATCAAAGAGGCGAACTGTGTGTGAGAGGTCCTATGAT
TATGTCCGGTTATGTAAACAATCCGGAAGCGACCAACGCCTTGATTGACAAGGATGGATGGCTACATTCT
GGAGACATAGCTTACTGGGACGAAGACGAACACTTCTTCATCGTTGACCGCCTGAAGTCTCTGATTAAGT
ACAAAGGCTATCAGGTGGCTCCCGCTGAATTGGAATCCATCTTGCTCCAACACCCCAACATCTTCGACGC
AGGTGTCGCAGGTCTTCCCGACGATGACGCCGGTGAACTTCCCGCCGCCGTTGTTGTTTTGGAGCACGGA
AAGACGATGACGGAAAAAGAGATCGTGGATTACGTCGCCAGTCAAGTAACAACCGCGAAAAAGTTGCGCG
GAGGAGTTGTGTTTGTGGACGAAGTACCGAAAGGTCTTACCGGAAAACTCGACGCAAGAAAAATCAGAGA
GATCCTCATAAAGGCCAAGAAGGGCGGAAAGATCGCCGTGTAATTCTAGAGTCGGGGCGGCCGGCCGCTT
CGAGCAGACATGATAAGATACATTGATGAGTTTGGACAAACCACAACTAGAATGCAGTGAAAAAAATGCT
TTATTTGTGAAATTTGTGATGCTATTGCTTTATTTGTAACCATTATAAGCTGCAATAAACAAGTTAACAA
CAACAATTGCATTCATTTTATGTTTCAGGTTCAGGGGGAGGTGTGGGAGGTTTTTTAAAGCAAGTAAAAC
CTCTACAAATGTGGTAAAATCGATAAGGATCCGTCGACCGATGCCCTTGAGAGCCTTCAAC
Features (pLannotate 1.2.2; 11 found; start..end, strand, type, name):
    283..871     -  rep_origin     ori: high-copy-number ColE1/pMB1/pBR322/pUC origin of replication
   1042..1902    -  CDS            AmpR: β-lactamase; bla; confers resistance to ampicillin, carbenicillin, and related antibiotics
   1903..2007    -  promoter       AmpR promoter: bla
   2034..2462    +  rep_origin     f1 ori (sequence partly withheld): f1 bacteriophage origin of replication; arrow indicates direction of (+) strand synthesis
   2494..2561    -  CDS            lacZα (fragment): LacZα fragment of β-galactosidase; lacZ fragment
   2620..2668    +  polyA_signal   poly(A) signal: synthetic polyadenylation signal
   2682..2773    +  misc_feature   pause site: RNA polymerase II transcriptional pause signal from the human α2 globin gene
   5444..7096    +  CDS            luciferase: firefly luciferase; luc+; enhanced luc+ version of the luciferase gene
   7137..7258    -  polyA_signal   SV40 poly(A) signal: SV40 polyadenylation signal
   7281..7349    -  CDS            large T antigen (fragment): large T antigen from SV40 (simian virus 40)
   7365..103     +  CDS            TcR (fragment) (across the origin): tetracycline efflux protein; tet; confers resistance to tetracycline
