[The description below was written by a language model from this plasmid's Addgene catalogue record and pLannotate feature annotations shown in this document.]
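Description:
-2.5Kb MMP10 is a firefly luciferase reporter plasmid built on the promoterless pGL3-Basic backbone, intended for transient transfection into mammalian cells. It is propagated in E. coli from a high-copy ColE1/pUC-type origin and selected with ampicillin through the β-lactamase gene and its native promoter. An f1 phage origin is also present, a standard backbone element that allows single-stranded DNA production. The catalogue lists a total size of about 7.3 kb, while the sequenced record is slightly longer at 7,394 nt. Short annotated fragments of lacZα, SV40 large T antigen and the tetracycline resistance gene appear to be backbone remnants rather than functional genes.

The payload is an approximately 2.5 kb fragment of the mouse Mmp10 (matrix metalloproteinase 10) promoter region, amplified by PCR from C57BL6/J genomic DNA and cloned between XhoI and HindIII sites, both of which are retained. The feature table does not annotate the insert itself, but the unannotated stretch between the upstream pause site and the luciferase coding sequence matches its expected position and size. Because pGL3-Basic has no eukaryotic promoter or enhancer of its own, expression of the luc+ firefly luciferase gene depends on the cloned Mmp10 sequence. A synthetic poly(A) signal and an RNA polymerase II transcriptional pause site lie upstream of the insert and reduce background from read-through transcription originating in the backbone. An SV40 poly(A) signal follows the luciferase gene to terminate the reporter transcript.

The construct is used to measure Mmp10 promoter activity by luminescence. The associated study examined regulation of MMP10 expression by the transcription factor CHF1/Hey2 through multiple E-box elements.
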