Addgene plasmid #53973: -2.5Kb MMP10
Purpose: Luciferase reporter for mouse MMP10 2.5kb promoter
Depositing lab: Michael Chin. Depositing organization: University of Washington. Publication: Regulation of MMP10 expression by the transcription factor CHF1/Hey2 is mediated by multiple E boxes. Wu L, Chien WM, Hartman ME, Moussavi-Harami F, Liu Y, Chin MT. Biochem Biophys Res Commun. 2011 Dec 2;415(4):662-8. doi: 10.1016/j.bbrc.2011.10.132. Epub 2011 Nov 3. PubMed 22079635.
Backbone
  Vector backbone: pGL3-Basic
  Backbone manufacturer: Promega
  Backbone size w/o insert (bp): 4818
  Total vector size (bp): 7303
  Vector type: Mammalian Expression, Luciferase
Growth in bacteria
  Bacterial resistance: Ampicillin, 100 μg/mL
  Growth temperature: 37°C
  Growth strain: XL1 Blue
  Copy number: High Copy
Gene/Insert
  Gene/Insert name: mouse MMP10 2.5Kb promoter
  Species: M. musculus (mouse)
  Insert size (bp): 2500
  Entrez Gene: Mmp10 (a.k.a. AV377895, MMP-10, SL-2)
  Promoter: PCR from C57BL6/J
  Cloning method: Restriction Enzyme; 5′ cloning site XhoI (not destroyed); 3′ cloning site HindIII (not destroyed)
  Sequencing primers: 5′ CTAGCAAAATAGGCTGTCCC; 3′ CTTTATGTTTTTGGCGTCTTCCA
Terms and licenses: Academic/Nonprofit Terms; Industry Terms: Not Available to Industry
How to cite: -2.5Kb MMP10 was a gift from Michael Chin (Addgene plasmid # 53973 ; http://n2t.net/addgene:53973 ; RRID:Addgene_53973)
