>Addgene plasmid #53973 | -2.5Kb MMP10 | addgene partial sequence | sequence record 89662 | LucNRev 5'-CCTTATGCAGTTGCTCTCC-3'
GAATGGCGCCGGGCCTTTCTTTATGTTTTTGGCGTCTTCCATGGTGGCTTTACCAACAGTACCGGAATGC
CAAGCTTACTTAGATCGCAGATCTCGAGCCCATCTGCAGAATTCGCCCTTAATTCAAAAAGCTTCTAGCA
CCTGGTTTCCATATCTTCCCTTTAGTGGCCACTCTTTTATAGGGAGTCGGTGTTTAGGTCACTAAGCATG
ACTCACATGGGTGCTATTTTTAATCCAAATGACTACAAGAACATTCATAAGATGAAGAGAGAATAGCTTA
CATCAGTGAATCCCTCAACCTAGTAAACTTGAAAGAATGCTTAATCTCAAGGATGTGGCTTCTGTGTTTA
CAAAGAGGAAAAGGGACTGTCTGGGTAATTAATATTTGCAAAATGTTTAGATATTTTGAAAGCAGTGTAA
TTTTTAAAAACATGCCTTAGGCTTACATACATTCAGGCAAGGAGTGAATAGTTTAATGGAAAGAGATTGC
AAAGTGAATGTAAGGACTGCTGTCTAGGAAGCTATAATGGCAGAAACTCCATTGCTGGAGTCCTTGGGTA
AGAGGTATTTCCAGCCCTGGGGTAAGAGTACTCTGAGAAAGCAGTCAATACGGAGGAGGAAATGTACAGA
GGTAAGAAGCTTGGGGCCCACCTACTCTCTGTTTCAGAATAATTGCTATAAGCATATACTGGCTCCATAA
AGACGTGTCAAATGGAAATCAGTTAATTAACTATTAAATGAAAATATTCTTCCTACCTCTGTCCTCCTCT
TCCTAAACCAGGAGGCTTTGAGGCCTTTGAGCCACAGCTTGGATGAGGGATGTGTACACTAGGCCAGCCA
AGTCAGCTTGTGGCTTAGTGTAGGCACTACACAGAGAATATGCCAACCTAAAATTCAGAGAGGCAAAGAG
GCTGACAGACTGAACCATCAGCTAGACTTGAGCAAGTATGTAATTTTATCCCGTGATTGCTTTCCCTATG
GAAAACAAACAAGGTCTTGGTTTTATGTGTACTTCATGCGGGCAGCAAGTG
