>Addgene plasmid #53973 | -2.5Kb MMP10 | addgene partial sequence | sequence record 89663 | RVprimer3 5'-CTAGCAAAATAGGCTGTCCC-3'
ACATTTCTCTATCGATAGGTACCGAGCTCTTACGCGTGCTAGTAACGGCCGCCAGTGTGCTGGAATTCGC
CCTTAATTCAAACTCGAGCCTTCATTAGAATCTTTCCTTGTACCCCTCCCATACCCATTTCTTGAAGAAT
CAATCATTTTAGAATAGATATTGTTTAGATCTGGAAATCCCCTACTCCCCCCATTCTCCTTTCCCCTCTG
AGGGCCTATAAAAACTGGGACCTCTTTCCCCTCGAGGTCAACTCCTCTACCCCTGCGTGGGATATGAGTC
ATCCCCAGAGCTCTGGCTTTCCCTGAAGCCTCATGTGGTTTGCAACAATCTTGGTCTATCGTGAGTTCTT
GGGTGTCTGTTATTGTCCTGAGGCCTAAGCGAGGGGCTCCTTTTGGAGTCTTTCAATACCATCACATCAA
TGGTTGGCAAGGCAACTCAGTAGAAGGAAAAGGGTCCCACAAGTATGCAAAAGAGTCAGGGACACTGCTA
CCCCTTCCTATTGTTAGGATTCCCACAAGAACACCAAGTTAGCTTCAGCCATAACATATATTCAAAGGAC
CCAGGTCAGACCCCCACAGGCTCCCTGGTTTCTACATGCCACCCTGAGTCCCAGTCAGTTGATTCTGTGG
GCTGTATTCTTCTGGTGTGTCCCTGACCCCTCTGCTTTCTCATATCCTTCCTACCCCTCCTCAGCAGGAC
TCCCACAGCTCCACCGGTGTGTCTGTGGAACTCTGCATCTGCTCCCATCAGTTGCTGGATGAAGTCTCTC
TGGTGCTAGGCTCTGGATCCGAACACTCTGCAGGCAGAACAAACTGGAAGCCGGAGTTTTTGTGATTGTG
TTGGTGCCCCAGTCCCTCCTTGAGGCCTTGCCTGGTTACAGAAGGTGGCTGGTTCAGGATCCATTTCTCT
ATCACTAGCAGTCTTACAAAGGGATACTCTTGGAGTTTACACTGCACTAGCTTTCTTCTTCACCCCCAAA
ACGCCTCACAAATACAGCTTTTCTCCCAGTATTTCTCCCTTCCCCACCACCTGATCCTTTGTTCC
